>Addgene plasmid #103536 | LSB-hsa-miR-451a | depositor full sequence | sequence record 196120 | Full Sequence
AATTGAGGGGATAACGCAGGAAAGAACATGTGAGCAAAAGGCCAGCAAAAGGCCAGGAACCGTAAAAAGG
CCGCGTTGCTGGCGTTTTTCCATAGGCTCCGCCCCCCTGACGAGCATCACAAAAATCGACGCTCAAGTCA
GAGGTGGCGAAACCCGACAGGACTATAAAGATACCAGGCGTTTCCCCCTGGAAGCTCCCTCGTGCGCTCT
CCTGTTCCGACCCTGCCGCTTACCGGATACCTGTCCGCCTTTCTCCCTTCGGGAAGCGTGGCGCTTTCTC
ATAGCTCACGCTGTAGGTATCTCAGTTCGGTGTAGGTCGTTCGCTCCAAGCTGGGCTGTGTGCACGAACC
CCCCGTTCAGCCCGACCGCTGCGCCTTATCCGGTAACTATCGTCTTGAGTCCAACCCGGTAAGACACGAC
TTATCGCCACTGGCAGCAGCCACTGGTAACAGGATTAGCAGAGCGAGGTATGTAGGCGGTGCTACAGAGT
TCTTGAAGTGGTGGCCTAACTACGGCTACACTAGAAGAACAGTATTTGGTATCTGCGCTCTGCTGAAGCC
AGTTACCTTCGGAAAAAGAGTTGGTAGCTCTTGATCCGGCAAACAAACCACCGCTGGTAGCGGTGGTTTT
TTTGTTTGCAAGCAGCAGATTACGCGCAGAAAAAAAGGATCTCAAGAAGATCCTTTGATCTTTTCTACGG
GGTCTGACGCTCAGTGGAACGAAAACTCACGTTAAGGGATTTTGGTCATGAGATTATCAAAAAGGATCTT
CACCTAGATCCTTTTAAATTAAAAATGAAGTTTTAAATCAATCTAAAGTATATATGAGTAAACTTGGTCT
GACAGTTACCAATGCTTAATCAGTGAGGCACCTATCTCAGCGATCTGTCTATTTCGTTCATCCATAGTTG
CCTGACTCCCCGTCGTGTAGATAACTACGATACGGGAGGGCTTACCATCTGGCCCCAGTGCTGCAATGAT
ACCGCGAGAACCACGCTCACCGGCTCCAGATTTATCAGCAATAAACCAGCCAGCCGGAAGGGCCGAGCGC
AGAAGTGGTCCTGCAACTTTATCCGCCTCCATCCAGTCTATTAATTGTTGCCGGGAAGCTAGAGTAAGTA
GTTCGCCAGTTAATAGTTTGCGCAACGTTGTTGCCATTGCTACAGGCATCGTGGTGTCACGCTCGTCGTT
TGGTATGGCTTCATTCAGCTCCGGTTCCCAACGATCAAGGCGAGTTACATGATCCCCCATGTTGTGCAAA
AAAGCGGTTAGCTCCTTCGGTCCTCCGATCGTTGTCAGAAGTAAGTTGGCCGCAGTGTTATCACTCATGG
TTATGGCAGCACTGCATAATTCTCTTACTGTCATGCCATCCGTAAGATGCTTTTCTGTGACTGGTGAGTA
CTCAACCAAGTCATTCTGAGAATAGTGTATGCGGCGACCGAGTTGCTCTTGCCCGGCGTCAATACGGGAT
AATACCGCGCCACATAGCAGAACTTTAAAAGTGCTCATCATTGGAAAACGTTCTTCGGGGCGAAAACTCT
CAAGGATCTTACCGCTGTTGAGATCCAGTTCGATGTAACCCACTCGTGCACCCAACTGATCTTCAGCATC
TTTTACTTTCACCAGCGTTTCTGGGTGAGCAAAAACAGGAAGGCAAAATGCCGCAAAAAAGGGAATAAGG
GCGACACGGAAATGTTGAATACTCATACTCTTCCTTTTTCAATATTATTGAAGCATTTATCAGGGTTATT
GTCTCATGAGCGGATACATATTTGAATGTAGCTCCGAATTTCTCGAGGGCTTGTCGACGACGGCGGTCTC
CGTCGTCAGGATCATGAATTCGACCCGCCTGCCACCATGACCGAGTACAAGCCCACGGTGCGCCTCGCCA
CCCGCGACGACGTCCCCCGGGCCGTACGCACCCTCGCCGCCGCGTTCGCCGACTACCCCGCCACGCGCCA
CACCGTCGACCCGGACCGCCACATCGAGCGGGTCACCGAGCTGCAAGAACTCTTCCTCACGCGCGTCGGG
CTCGACATCGGCAAGGTGTGGGTCGCGGACGACGGCGCCGCGGTGGCGGTCTGGACCACGCCGGAGAGCG
TCGAAGCGGGGGCGGTGTTCGCCGAGATCGGCCCGCGCATGGCCGAGTTGAGCGGTTCCCGGCTGGCCGC
GCAGCAACAGATGGAAGGCCTCCTGGCGCCGCACCGGCCCAAGGAGCCCGCGTGGTTCCTGGCCACCGTC
GGCGTCTCGCCCGACCACCAGGGCAAGGGTCTGGGCAGCGCCGTCGTGCTCCCCGGAGTGGAGGCGGCCG
AGCGCGCCGGGGTGCCCGCCTTCCTGGAGACATCCGCGCCCCGCAACCTCCCCTTCTACGAGCGGCTCGG
CTTCACCGTCACCGCCGACGTCGAGGTGCCCGAAGGACCGCGCACCTGGTGCATGACCCGCAAGCCCGGT
GCCTGATACGCGTGAATTCACTCCTCAGGTGCAGGCTGCCTATCAGAAGGTGGTGGCTGGTGTGGCCAAT
GCCCTGGCTCACAAATACCACTGAGATCTTTTTCCCTCTGCCAAAAATTATGGGGACATCATGAAGCCCC
TTGAGCATCTGACTTCTGGCTAATAAAGGAAATTTATTTTCATTGCAATAGTGTGTTGGAATTTTTTGTG
TCTCTCACTCGGAAGGACATATGGGAGGGCAAATCATTTAAAACATCAGAATGAGTATTTGGTTTAGAGT
TTGGCAACATATGCCCATATGCTGGCTGCCATGAACAAAGGTTGGCTATAAAGAGGTCATCAGTATATGA
AACAGCCCCCTGCTGTCCATTCCTTATTCCATAGAAAAGCCTTGACTTGAGGTTAGATTTTTTTTATATT
TTGTTTTGTGTTATTTTTTTCTTTAACATCCCTAAAATTTTCCTTACATGTTTTACTAGCCAGATTTTTC
CTCCTCTCCTGACTACTCCCAGTCATAGCTGTCCCTCTTCTCTTATGGAGATCCCTCGACCTGCAGCCCA
AGCTTGAATTCTCTAGAATTACCCTGTTATCCCTATGCTTGGTTTACCGAGCTCTTATTGGTTTTCAAAC
TTCATTGACTGTGCCCAACGCGCCTGGGAGCTCACGGGGACAGCCCCCCCCCAAAGCCCCCAGGGATGTA
ATTACGTCCCTCCCCCGCTAGGGGGCAGCAGCGAGCCGCCCGGGGCTCCGCTCCGGTCCGGCGCTCCCCC
CGCATCCCCGAGCCGGCAGCGTGCGGGGACAGCCCGGGCACGGGGAAGGTGGCACGGGATCGCTTTCCTC
TGAACGCTTCTCGCTGCTCTTTGAGCCTGCAGACACCTGGGGGGATACGGGGAAAAAGCTAGGCTGAAAG
ACCGGTTCTTAGAATGACACGCGCCTGGGAGCTCACGGGGACAGCCCCCCCCCAAAGCCCCCAGGGATGT
AATTACGTCCCTCCCCCGCTAGGGGGCAGCAGCGAGCCGCCCGGGGCTCCGCTCCGGTCCGGCGCTCCCC
CCGCATCCCCGAGCCGGCAGCGTGCGGGGACAGCCCGGGCACGGGGAAGGTGGCACGGGATCGCTTTCCT
CTGAACGCTTCTCGCTGCTCTTTGAGCCTGCAGACACCTGGGGGGATACGGGGAAAAAGCTAACTTCTGA
GACGACAACTTTGTATAGAAAAGTTGGCTCCGAATTCGCCCTTGACAGCAGAGATCCAGTTTGGTTAATT
AATTGGCTCCGGTGCCCGTCAGTGGGCAGAGCGCACATCGCCCACAGTCCCCGAGAAGTTGTGGGGAGGG
GTCGGCAATTGAACCGGTGCCTAGAGAAGGTGGCGCGGGGTAAACTGGGAAAGTGATGTCGTGTACTGGC
TCCGCCTTTTTCCCGAGGGTGGGGGAGAACCGTATATAAGTGCAGTAGTCGCCGTGAACGTTCTTTTTCG
CAACGGGTTTGCCGCCAGAACACAGGTAAGTGCCGTGTGTGGTTCCCGCGGGCCTGGCCTCTTTACGGGT
TATGGCCCTTGCGTGCCTTGAATTACTTCCACCTGGCTGCAGTACGTGATTCTTGATCCCGAGCTTCGGG
TTGGAAGTGGGTGGGAGAGTTCGAGGCCTTGCGCTTAAGGAGCCCCTTCGCCTCGTGCTTGAGTTGAGGC
CTGGCCTGGGCGCTGGGGCCGCCGCGTGCGAATCTGGTGGCACCTTCGCGCCTGTCTCGCTGCTTTCGAT
AAGTCTCTAGCCATTTAAAATTTTTGATGACCTGCTGCGACGCTTTTTTTCTGGCAAGATAGTCTTGTAA
ATGCGGGCCAAGATCTGCACACTGGTATTTCGGTTTTTGGGGCCGCGGGCGGCGACGGGGCCCGTGCGTC
CCAGCGCACATGTTCGGCGAGGCGGGGCCTGCGAGCGCGGCCACCGAGAATCGGACGGGGGTAGTCTCAA
GCTGGCCGGCCTGCTCTGGTGCCTGGCCTCGCGCCGCCGTGTATCGCCCCGCCCTGGGCGGCAAGGCTGG
CCCGGTCGGCACCAGTTGCGTGAGCGGAAAGATGGCCGCTTCCCGGCCCTGCTGCAGGGAGCTCAAAATG
GAGGACGCGGCGCTCGGGAGAGCGGGCGGGTGAGTCACCCACACAAAGGAAAAGGGCCTTTCCGTCCTCA
GCCGTCGCTTCATGTGACTCCACGGAGTACCGGGCGCCGTCCAGGCACCTCGATTAGTTCTCGAGCTTTT
GGAGTACGTCGTCTTTAGGTTGGGGGGAGGGGTTTTATGCGATGGAGTTTCCCCACACTGAGTGGGTGGA
GACTGAAGTTAGGCCAGCTTGGCACTTGATGTAATTCTCCTTGGAATTTGCCCTTTTTGAGTTTGGATCT
TGGTTCATTCTCAAGCCTCAGACAGTGGTTCAAAGTTTTTTTCTTCCATTTCAGGTGTCGTGAGAAGGGC
GAATTCGACCCAAGTTTGTACAAAAAAGCAGGCTGGATCCAGGTGCCACCATGGTGAGCGAGCTGATTAA
GGAGAACATGCACATGAAGCTGTACATGGAGGGCACCGTGAACAACCACCACTTCAAGTGCACATCCGAG
GGCGAAGGCAAGCCCTACGAGGGCACCCAGACCATGAGAATCAAGGCGGTCGAGGGCGGCCCTCTCCCCT
TCGCCTTCGACATCCTGGCTACCAGCTTCATGTACGGCAGCAAAACCTTCATCAACCACACCCAGGGCAT
CCCCGACTTCTTTAAGCAGTCCTTCCCCGAGGGCTTCACATGGGAGAGAGTCACCACATACGAAGATGGG
GGCGTGCTGACCGCTACCCAGGACACCAGCCTCCAGGACGGCTGCCTCATCTACAACGTCAAGATCAGAG
GGGTGAACTTCCCATCCAACGGCCCTGTGATGCAGAAGAAAACACTCGGCTGGGAGGCCTCCACCGAGAC
ACTGTACCCCGCTGACGGCGGCCTGGAAGGCAGAGCCGACATGGCCCTGAAGCTCGTGGGCGGGGGCCAC
CTGATCTGCAACCTTAAGACCACATACAGATCCAAGAAACCCGCTAAGAACCTCAAGATGCCCGGCGTCT
ACTATGTGGACAGGAGACTGGAAAGAATCAAGGAGGCCGACAAAGAGACATACGTCGAGCAGCACGAGGT
GGCTGTGGCCAGATACTGCGACCTCCCTAGCAAACTGGGGCACAAACTTAATTGAGAATTCTACCACCCA
GCTTTCTTGTACAAAGTGGTACGTCTCAAGACCAGAGGTCTCTGCTTCCGTCTAGAACTCAGTAATGGTA
ACGGTTTAACTCAGTAATGGTAACGGTTTAACTCAGTAATGGTAACGGTTTAACTCAGTAATGGTAACGG
TTTCAACCAGAAGAGACCTGTGCTTCACTCCTCAGGTGCAGGCTGCCTATCAGAAGGTGGTGGCTGGTGT
GGCCAATGCCCTGGCTCACAAATACCACTGAGATCTTTTTCCCTCTGCCAAAAATTATGGGGACATCATG
AAGCCCCTTGAGCATCTGACTTCTGGCTAATAAAGGAAATTTATTTTCATTGCAATAGTGTGTTGGAATT
TTTTGTGTCTCTCACTCGGAAGGACATATGGGAGGGCAAATCATTTAAAACATCAGAATGAGTATTTGGT
TTAGAGTTTGGCAACATATGCCCATATGCTGGCTGCCATGAACAAAGGTTGGCTATAAAGAGGTCATCAG
TATATGAAACAGCCCCCTGCTGTCCATTCCTTATTCCATAGAAAAGCCTTGACTTGAGGTTAGATTTTTT
TTATATTTTGTTTTGTGTTATTTTTTTCTTTAACATCCCTAAAATTTTCCTTACATGTTTTACTAGCCAG
ATTTTTCCTCCTCTCCTGACTACTCCCAGTCATAGCTGTCCCTCTTCTCTTATGGAGATCCCGAGCGGTG
CGTTTTTATGCTTGTAGTATTGTATAATGTTTTTAAGATCCAAGCTTCTGACCTCTTCTCTTCCTCCCAC
AGGGCCTCGAGACAATTGCATCGATGGTACCAGTGAAAGTCTGCAATGAATTCGAGTTGGCGCGCCTGTC
ATTCTAAATCTCTCTTTCAGCCTAAAGCTTTTTCCCCGTATCCCCCCAGGTGTCTGCAGGCTCAAAGAGC
AGCGAGAAGCGTTCAGAGGAAAGCGATCCCGTGCCACCTTCCCCGTGCCCGGGCTGTCCCCGCACGCTGC
CGGCTCGGGGATGCGGGGGGAGCGCCGGACCGGAGCGGAGCCCCGGGCGGCTCGCTGCTGCCCCCTAGCG
GGGGAGGGACGTAATTACATCCCTGGGGGCTTTGGGAGGGGGCTGTCCCCGTGAGCTCCCAGGCGCGCCT
GTCATTCTAAATCTCTCTTTCAGCCTAAAGCTTTTTCCCCGTATCCCCCCAGGTGTCTGCAGGCTCAAAG
AGCAGCGAGAAGCGTTCAGAGGAAAGCGATCCCGTGCCACCTTCCCCGTGCCCGGGCTGTCCCCGCACGC
TGCCGGCTCGGGGATGCGGGGGGAGCGCCGGACCGGAGCGGAGCCCCGGGCGGCTCGCTGCTGCCCCCTA
GCGGGGGAGGGACGTAATTACATCCCTGGGGGCTTTGGGGGGGGGCTGTCCCCGTGAGCTCCCAGGCGCG
CCAACTCGGTACCGTATCGATGTCGACGTTAACGCTAGTGATATCAACTTTGTATAGAAAAGTTGGCTCC
GAATTCGCCCTTGACAGCAGAGATCCAGTTTGGTTAATTAATTGGCTCCGGTGCCCGTCAGTGGGCAGAG
CGCACATCGCCCACAGTCCCCGAGAAGTTGTGGGGAGGGGTCGGCAATTGAACCGGTGCCTAGAGAAGGT
GGCGCGGGGTAAACTGGGAAAGTGATGTCGTGTACTGGCTCCGCCTTTTTCCCGAGGGTGGGGGAGAACC
GTATATAAGTGCAGTAGTCGCCGTGAACGTTCTTTTTCGCAACGGGTTTGCCGCCAGAACACAGGTAAGT
GCCGTGTGTGGTTCCCGCGGGCCTGGCCTCTTTACGGGTTATGGCCCTTGCGTGCCTTGAATTACTTCCA
CCTGGCTGCAGTACGTGATTCTTGATCCCGAGCTTCGGGTTGGAAGTGGGTGGGAGAGTTCGAGGCCTTG
CGCTTAAGGAGCCCCTTCGCCTCGTGCTTGAGTTGAGGCCTGGCCTGGGCGCTGGGGCCGCCGCGTGCGA
ATCTGGTGGCACCTTCGCGCCTGTCTCGCTGCTTTCGATAAGTCTCTAGCCATTTAAAATTTTTGATGAC
CTGCTGCGACGCTTTTTTTCTGGCAAGATAGTCTTGTAAATGCGGGCCAAGATCTGCACACTGGTATTTC
GGTTTTTGGGGCCGCGGGCGGCGACGGGGCCCGTGCGTCCCAGCGCACATGTTCGGCGAGGCGGGGCCTG
CGAGCGCGGCCACCGAGAATCGGACGGGGGTAGTCTCAAGCTGGCCGGCCTGCTCTGGTGCCTGGCCTCG
CGCCGCCGTGTATCGCCCCGCCCTGGGCGGCAAGGCTGGCCCGGTCGGCACCAGTTGCGTGAGCGGAAAG
ATGGCCGCTTCCCGGCCCTGCTGCAGGGAGCTCAAAATGGAGGACGCGGCGCTCGGGAGAGCGGGCGGGT
GAGTCACCCACACAAAGGAAAAGGGCCTTTCCGTCCTCAGCCGTCGCTTCATGTGACTCCACGGAGTACC
GGGCGCCGTCCAGGCACCTCGATTAGTTCTCGAGCTTTTGGAGTACGTCGTCTTTAGGTTGGGGGGAGGG
GTTTTATGCGATGGAGTTTCCCCACACTGAGTGGGTGGAGACTGAAGTTAGGCCAGCTTGGCACTTGATG
TAATTCTCCTTGGAATTTGCCCTTTTTGAGTTTGGATCTTGGTTCATTCTCAAGCCTCAGACAGTGGTTC
AAAGTTTTTTTCTTCCATTTCAGGTGTCGTGAGAAGGGCGAATTCGACCCAAGTTTGTACAAAAAAGCAG
GCTCGCCACCATGGTGAGCAAGGGCGAGGAGCTGTTCACCGGGGTGGTGCCCATCCTGGTCGAGCTGGAC
GGCGACGTAAACGGCCACAAGTTCAGCGTGAGGGGCGAGGGCGAGGGCGATGCCACCAACGGCAAGCTGA
CCCTGAAGTTCATCTGCACCACCGGCAAGCTGCCCGTGCCCTGGCCCACCCTCGTGACCACCCTGAGCCA
CGGCGTGCAGTGCTTCGCCCGCTACCCCGACCACATGAAGCAGCACGACTTCTTCAAGTCCGCCATGCCC
GAAGGCTACGTCCAGGAGCGCACCATCTTCTTCAAGGACGACGGCACCTACAAGACCCGCGCCGAGGTGA
AGTTCGAGGGCGACACCCTAGTGAACCGCATCGAGCTGAAGGGCGTCGACTTCAAGGAGGACGGCAACAT
CCTGGGGCACAAGCTGGAGTACAACTTCAACAGCCACAACATCTATATCATGGCCGTCAAGCAGAAGAAC
GGCATCAAGGTGAACTTCAAGATCCGCCACAACGTGGAGGACGGCAGCGTGCAGCTCGCCGACCACTACC
AGCAGAACACCCCCATCGGCGACGGCCCCGTGCTGCTGCCCGACAGCCACTACCTGAGCACCCAGTCCGT
GCTGAGCAAAGACCCCAACGAGAAGCGCGATCACATGGTCCTGCTGGAGTTCCGCACCGCCGCCGGGATC
ACTCTCGGCATGGACGAGCTGTACAAGTAATACCACCCAGCTTTCTTGTACAAAGTGGTACGCGTGAATT
CACTCCTCAGGTGCAGGCTGCCTATCAGAAGGTGGTGGCTGGTGTGGCCAATGCCCTGGCTCACAAATAC
CACTGAGATCTTTTTCCCTCTGCCAAAAATTATGGGGACATCATGAAGCCCCTTGAGCATCTGACTTCTG
GCTAATAAAGGAAATTTATTTTCATTGCAATAGTGTGTTGGAATTTTTTGTGTCTCTCACTCGGAAGGAC
ATATGGGAGGGCAAATCATTTAAAACATCAGAATGAGTATTTGGTTTAGAGTTTGGCAACATATGCCCAT
ATGCTGGCTGCCATGAACAAAGGTTGGCTATAAAGAGGTCATCAGTATATGAAACAGCCCCCTGCTGTCC
ATTCCTTATTCCATAGAAAAGCCTTGACTTGAGGTTAGATTTTTTTTATATTTTGTTTTGTGTTATTTTT
TTCTTTAACATCCCTAAAATTTTCCTTACATGTTTTACTAGCCAGATTTTTCCTCCTCTCCTGACTACTC
CCAGTCATAGCTGTCCCTCTTCTCTTATGGAGATCCCTCGACCTGCAGCCCAAGCTTGGCGTAATCATGG
TCATAGCTGTTTCCTGTGTGAAATTGTTATCCGCTCACAATTCCACACAACATACGAGCCGGAAGCATAA
AGTGTAAAGCCTGGGGTGCCTAATGAGTGAGCTAACTCACATTAATTGCGTTGCGCTCACTGCCCGCTTT
CCAGTCGGGAAACCTGTCGTGCCAGCGGATCGACAGTACTAAGCTTGGTCTAATACCCAATCTCTCGTCT
TATCCAGATGTTTTATACGCCTCTGGCCCGTGTCTCAAAATCTCTGATGTTACATTGCACAAGATAAAAT
AATATCATCATGAACAATAAAACTGTCTGCTTACATAAACAGTAATACAAGGGGTGTTATGAGCCATATT
CAACGGGAAACGTCGAGGCCGCGATTAAATTCCAACATGGATGCTGATTTATATGGGTATAAATGGGCTC
GCGATAATGTCGGGCAATCAGGTGCGACAATCTATCGCTTGTATGGGAAGCCCGATGCGCCAGAGTTGTT
TCTGAAACATGGCAAAGGTAGCGTTGCCAATGATGTTACAGATGAGATGGTCAGACTAAACTGGCTGACG
GAATTTATGCCTCTTCCGACCATCAAGCATTTTATCCGTACTCCTGATGATGCATGGTTACTCACCACTG
CGATCCCCGGAAAAACAGCATTCCAGGTATTAGAAGAATATCCTGATTCAGGTGAAAATATTGTTGATGC
GCTGGCAGTGTTCCTGCGCCGGTTGCATTCGATTCCTGTTTGTAATTGTCCTTTTAACAGCGATCGCGTA
TTTCGTCTCGCTCAGGCGCAATCACGAATGAATAACGGTTTGGTTGATGCGAGTGATTTTGATGACGAGC
GTAATGGCTGGCCTGTTGAACAAGTCTGGAAAGAAATGCATAAACTTTTGCCATTCTCACCGGATTCAGT
CGTCACTCATGGTGATTTCTCACTTGATAACCTTATTTTTGACGAGGGGAAATTAATAGGTTGTATTGAT
GTTGGACGAGTCGGAATCGCAGACCGATACCAGGATCTTGCCATCCTATGGAACTGCCTCGGTGAGTTTT
CTCCTTCATTACAGAAACGGCTTTTTCAAAAATATGGTATTGATAATCCTGATATGAATAAATTGCAGTT
TCATTTGATGCTCGATGAGTTTTTCTAATCAGAATTGGTTAATTGGTTGTAACACTGGCAGAGCATTACG
CTGACTTGACGGGACGGCGCAAGCTCATGACCAAAATCCCTTAACGTGAGTTACGCGTCGTTCCACTGAG
CGTCAGAGGTATCACTAGTATTACAGAGGTAAGTTATAACAGTCGCCTAACCC
Features (pLannotate 1.2.2; 28 found; start..end, strand, type, name):
     87..675     -  rep_origin     ori: high-copy-number ColE1/pMB1/pBR322/pUC origin of replication
    846..1706    -  CDS            AmpR: β-lactamase; bla; confers resistance to ampicillin, carbenicillin, and related antibiotics
   1707..1778    -  promoter       AmpR promoter: bla
   1857..2456    +  CDS            PuroR: puromycin N-acetyltransferase; pac from Streptomyces alboniger; confers resistance to puromycin
   2461..2541    +  CDS            HBB (fragment): HBB_PONPY - Experimental evidence at transcript level: Swiss-Prot protein existence level 2. Involved in oxygen transport from the lung to the various peripheral tissues. From Pongo pygmaeus (Bornean orangutan).
   2612..2667    +  polyA_signal   β-globin poly(A) signal: rabbit β-globin polyadenylation signal (Gil and Proudfoot, 1987)
   3646..3666    +  protein_bind   attB4: mutant version of attB; core recombination site for the Gateway® BP reaction BP Clonase™
   3734..3945    +  promoter       EF-1α core promoter: core promoter for human elongation factor EF-1α
   3946..4884    +  intron         EF-1α intron A: intron upstream of the start codon of human EF-1α
   4911..4931    +  protein_bind   attB1: mutant version of attB; core recombination site for the Gateway® BP reaction BP Clonase™
   4951..5646    +  CDS            mKate2: mKate2 is a basic (constitutively fluorescent) red fluorescent protein published in 2009, derived from Entacmaea quadricolor. It is reported to be a rapidly-maturing monomer with moderate acid sensitivity.
   5666..5690    -  protein_bind   attB2: mutant version of attB; recombination site for the Gateway® BP reaction BP Clonase™
   5834..5908    +  CDS            HBB (fragment): HBB_PONPY - Experimental evidence at transcript level: Swiss-Prot protein existence level 2. Involved in oxygen transport from the lung to the various peripheral tissues. From Pongo pygmaeus (Bornean orangutan).
   5979..6034    +  polyA_signal   β-globin poly(A) signal: rabbit β-globin polyadenylation signal (Gil and Proudfoot, 1987)
   6418..6443    +  misc_feature   SA: splice acceptor site
   7115..7135    +  protein_bind   attB4: mutant version of attB; core recombination site for the Gateway® BP reaction BP Clonase™
   7203..7414    +  promoter       EF-1α core promoter: core promoter for human elongation factor EF-1α
   7415..8353    +  intron         EF-1α intron A: intron upstream of the start codon of human EF-1α
   8380..8400    +  protein_bind   attB1: mutant version of attB; core recombination site for the Gateway® BP reaction BP Clonase™
   8411..9127    +  CDS            EBFP2: EBFP2 is a basic (constitutively fluorescent) blue fluorescent protein published in 2007, derived from Aequorea victoria. It is reported to be a rapidly-maturing monomer with moderate acid sensitivity.
   9135..9159    -  protein_bind   attB2: mutant version of attB; recombination site for the Gateway® BP reaction BP Clonase™
   9163..9243    +  CDS            HBB (fragment): HBB_PONPY - Experimental evidence at transcript level: Swiss-Prot protein existence level 2. Involved in oxygen transport from the lung to the various peripheral tissues. From Pongo pygmaeus (Bornean orangutan).
   9314..9369    +  polyA_signal   β-globin poly(A) signal: rabbit β-globin polyadenylation signal (Gil and Proudfoot, 1987)
   9752..9774    -  protein_bind   lac operator (fragment): The lac repressor binds to the lac operator to inhibit transcription in E. coli. This inhibition can be relieved by adding lactose or isopropyl-β-D-thiogalactopyranoside (IPTG). lac repressor encoded by lacI
   9778..9808    -  promoter       lac promoter: promoter for the E. coli lac operon
   9823..9844    -  protein_bind   CAP binding site: CAP binding activates transcription in the presence of cAMP. E. coli catabolite activator protein
   9857..9896    -  CDS            lacI (fragment): lac repressor; lacI; The lac repressor binds to the lac operator to inhibit transcription in E. coli. This inhibition can be relieved by adding lactose or isopropyl-β-D-thiogalactopyranoside (IPTG).
  10069..10878   +  CDS            KanR: aminoglycoside phosphotransferase; aph(3')-Ia; confers resistance to kanamycin in bacteria or G418 (Geneticin®) in eukaryotes
