[The description below was written by a language model from this plasmid's Addgene catalogue record and pLannotate feature annotations shown in this document.]
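Description:
LSB-hsa-miR-451a is a mammalian expression plasmid of about 11 kb, built on the Low Sensor Backbone (LSB) and designed as a two-colour fluorescent sensor of microRNA activity. It is propagated in E. coli from a high-copy ColE1/pUC-type origin and carries both an ampicillin (β-lactamase) and a kanamycin (aph(3')-Ia) resistance gene, matching the dual selection listed in the record. A puromycin N-acetyltransferase coding sequence followed by a rabbit β-globin polyadenylation signal is also present for selection in mammalian cells, although no promoter for it is annotated in the feature table.

The payload consists of two parallel transcription units. Each is driven by the human EF-1α core promoter with its intron A, flanked by Gateway attB4/attB1/attB2 recombination scars, and terminated by a β-globin 3' region and poly(A) signal. One unit expresses the red fluorescent protein mKate2 and, according to the catalogue entry, carries a target site for human miR-451a in its 3' UTR. This target is not separately annotated in the feature table, but would lie in the unannotated stretch between the mKate2 cassette and its poly(A) region. The other unit expresses the blue protein EBFP2 without a target and serves as an internal reference. In transfected cells, miR-451a activity represses mKate2 while leaving EBFP2 unaffected, so the mKate2-to-EBFP2 ratio reports miRNA activity, normalised for plasmid dosage and expression.

The depositor notes that the repeated poly(A) elements make the plasmid inherently unstable. They also report small discrepancies between the deposited sequence and the physical plasmid, including short insertions flanking the puromycin gene that do not impair puromycin selection.
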