Addgene plasmid #103536: LSB-hsa-miR-451a
Purpose: Used to sense miRNA activity using fluorescence based tools. hsa-miR-451a target in 3' UTR of of mKate. miRNA activity can be measured by the repression of mKate2 relative to EBFP2 fluorescent proteins . Plasmid is inherently unstable; please see Depositor Comments
Depositing lab: Ron Weiss. Depositing organization: Massachusetts Institute of Technology. Publication: A mixed antagonistic/synergistic miRNA repression model enables accurate predictions of multi-input miRNA sensor activity. Gam JJ, Babb J, Weiss R. Nat Commun. 2018 Jun 22;9(1):2430. doi: 10.1038/s41467-018-04575-0. PubMed 29934631.
Backbone
  Vector backbone: Low Sensor Backbone (LSB)
  Vector type: Mammalian Expression, Synthetic Biology
Growth in bacteria
  Bacterial resistance: Ampicillin and Kanamycin, 100 & 50 μg/mL
  Growth temperature: 30°C
  Growth strain: NEB Stable
  Copy number: High Copy
Gene/Insert
  Gene/Insert name: hsa-miR-451a target
  Species: H. sapiens (human)
  Promoter: EF-1a
  Cloning method: Gibson Cloning
Terms and licenses: Academic/Nonprofit Terms; Industry Terms: Not Available to Industry
Depositor comments: Please note that this plasmid is inherently unstable due to a repeating poly A element. We recommend performing a diagnostic digest on multiple colonies upon receipt. The depositors would like to note the presence of several discrepancies between the depositor sequence and physical plasmid sequence. In particular, the sequences upstream and downstream of the puromycin coding region have 10 bp insertions which do not affect the ability to perform puromycin selection. The sequences for those regions within the physical plasmids are as follows: Upstream of Puro: GAATTCGACCGCCTGTCTCAAGGTGCCACC; Downstream of Puro: GCTTTGAGACTACGCGTGAATTCACTCCTC. Please contact if you are interested in this plasmid prior to placing an order.
How to cite: LSB-hsa-miR-451a was a gift from Ron Weiss (Addgene plasmid # 103536)
