>Addgene plasmid #103536 | LSB-hsa-miR-451a | depositor partial sequence | sequence record 196121 | hsa-miR-451a target
AACTCAGTAATGGTAACGGTTT
