>Addgene plasmid #103536 | LSB-hsa-miR-451a | addgene partial sequence | sequence record 273248 | mKate2-F 5'-ACCCGCTAAGAACCTCAAGA-3'
TCAAGGAGGCCGACAAAGAGACATACGTCGAGCAGCACGAGGTGGCTGTGGCCAGATACTGCGACCTCCC
TAGCAAACTGGGGCACAAACTTAATTGAGAATTCTACCACCCAGCTTTCTTGTACAAAGTGGTACGTCTC
AAGACCAGAGGTCTCTGCTTCCGTCTAGAACTCAGTAATGGTAACGGTTTAACTCAGTAATGGTAACGGT
TTAACTCAGTAATGGTAACGGTTTAACTCAGTAATGGTAACGGTTTCAACCAGAAGAGACCTGTGCTTCA
CTCCTCAGGTGCAGGCTGCCTATCAGAAGGTGGTGGCTGGTGTGGCCAATGCCCTGGCTCACAAATACCA
CTGAGATCTTTTTCCCTCTGCCAAAAATTATGGGGACATCATGAAGCCCCTTGAGCATCTGACTTCTGGC
TAATAAAGGAAATTTATTTTCATTGCAATAGTGTGTTGGAATTTTTTGTGTCTCTCACTCGGAAGGACAT
ATGGGAGGGCAAATCATTTAAAACATCAGAATGAGTATTTGGTTTAGAGTTTGGCAACATATGCCCATAT
GCTGGCTGCCATGAACAAAGGTTGGCTATAAAGAGGTCATCAGTATATGAAACAGCCCCCTGCTGTCCAT
TCCTTATTCCATAGAAAAGCCTTGACTTGAGGTTAGATT
